Addgene plasmid #117344: pmiRGLO-FAM102A-203
Purpose: Dual luciferase assay for miRNA-targeted UTR
Depositing lab: Volker Busskamp. Publication: Combined Experimental and System-Level Analyses Reveal the Complex Regulatory Network of miR-124 during Human Neurogenesis. Kutsche LK, Gysi DM, Fallmann J, Lenk K, Petri R, Swiersy A, Klapper SD, Pircs K, Khattak S, Stadler PF, Jakobsson J, Nowick K, Busskamp V. Cell Syst. 2018 Sep 28. pii: S2405-4712(18)30358-2. doi: 10.1016/j.cels.2018.08.011. PubMed 30292704.
Backbone
  Vector backbone: pmiRGLO
  Backbone manufacturer: Promega
  Backbone size w/o insert (bp): 7334
  Vector type: Mammalian Expression, Luciferase
  Selectable markers: Neomycin (select with G418)
Growth in bacteria
  Bacterial resistance: Ampicillin, 100 μg/mL
  Growth temperature: 37°C
  Growth strain: DH5alpha
  Copy number: High Copy
Gene/Insert
  Gene/Insert name: 3' UTR FAM102A-203
  Species: H. sapiens (human)
  Insert size (bp): 2613
  Promoter: Murine PGK-1
  Tag / fusion protein: luciferase (N terminal on backbone)
  Cloning method: Gibson Cloning
  Sequencing primers: 5′ Fluc-F1 (AGAAGCTGCGCGGTGGTGTTGTG); 3′ T7terminal
Terms and licenses: Academic/Nonprofit Terms; Industry Terms: Not Available to Industry
Depositor comments: 5' NheI cloning site destroyed, 3' XbaI cloning site destroyed
How to cite: pmiRGLO-FAM102A-203 was a gift from Volker Busskamp (Addgene plasmid # 117344 ; http://n2t.net/addgene:117344 ; RRID:Addgene_117344)
