[The description below was written by a language model from this plasmid's Addgene catalogue record and pLannotate feature annotations shown in this document.]
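Description:
pmiRGLO-FAM102A-203 is a mammalian dual-luciferase reporter plasmid built on the Promega pmiRGLO backbone and designed to test whether a 3' UTR is targeted by a microRNA. It is propagated in E. coli as a high-copy plasmid through a ColE1/pUC-type origin with ampicillin selection (AmpR under its own bla promoter), and the annotation also picks up a cer recombination site that helps keep the plasmid monomeric. For mammalian cells the backbone offers neomycin/G418 selection.

The primary reporter unit consists of the mouse PGK-1 promoter driving the synthetic firefly luciferase gene luc2. The roughly 2.6 kb human FAM102A 3' UTR (transcript isoform 203) was inserted by Gibson assembly downstream of the luciferase coding sequence, destroying the original NheI and XbaI cloning sites. It lies in the largely unannotated stretch between luc2 and the residual polylinker, which is followed by an SV40 poly(A) signal. The UTR therefore becomes part of the firefly luciferase transcript, so miRNA binding to it reduces firefly signal. A second, independent cassette uses the SV40 enhancer/early promoter to express human codon-optimised Renilla luciferase, followed directly by the neomycin phosphotransferase sequence and a synthetic poly(A) signal; Renilla activity serves as the internal control for normalising transfection efficiency. Several short hits in the feature table (PuroR, SET1, large T antigen, M13 ori, bom and tnpA fragments) are brief partial matches rather than functional elements.

The construct is used in dual-luciferase assays of miRNA-mediated regulation, and the associated study concerns the miR-124 regulatory network during human neurogenesis.
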