Features (pLannotate 1.2.2; 19 found; start..end, strand, type, name):
     76..575     +  promoter       PGK promoter: mouse phosphoglycerate kinase 1 promoter
    622..2274    +  CDS            luciferase: firefly luciferase synthetic luc2 version of the luciferase gene
   2763..2783    -  CDS            PuroR (fragment): puromycin N-acetyltransferase confers resistance to puromycin
   4911..4934    +  misc_feature   MCS (fragment): pUC18/19 multiple cloning site
   4941..4990    +  CDS            SET1 (fragment): solubility-enhancement tag derived from T7 phage gene 10B
   4998..5017    +  terminator     T7 terminator (fragment): transcription terminator for bacteriophage T7 RNA polymerase
   5039..5160    -  polyA_signal   SV40 poly(A) signal: SV40 polyadenylation signal
   5183..5251    -  CDS            large T antigen (fragment): large T antigen from SV40 (simian virus 40)
   5256..5288    +  rep_origin     M13 ori (fragment): M13 bacteriophage origin of replication; arrow indicates direction of (+) strand synthesis
   5289..5340    -  misc_feature   bom (fragment): basis of mobility region from pBR322
   5405..5762    +  promoter       SV40 promoter: SV40 enhancer and early promoter
   5813..6745    +  CDS            hRluc: Renilla luciferase human codon-optimized
   6796..7588    +  CDS            NeoR/KanR (fragment): aminoglycoside phosphotransferase from Tn5; aph(3')-II (or nptII); confers resistance to neomycin, kanamycin, and G418 (Geneticin®)
   7652..7700    +  polyA_signal   poly(A) signal: synthetic polyadenylation signal
   7721..7813    -  CDS            tnpA (fragment): TN5P_ECOLX - Also known as tnp. Experimental evidence at protein level: Swiss-Prot protein existence level 1. Mediates transposition of transposon Tn5 by a 'cut and paste' mechanism. First, the monomeric transposase binds the 19 bp inverted DNA repeats flanking the transposon. Then, dimerization of the DNA- bound transposase creates a synaptic DNA complex. After nicking of the first DNA strand, excision of the transposon proceeds through a series of intermediates. The transposase then mediates the insertion of the transposon at a new site by strand transfer. The activity of the wild- type tran
   7856..7960    +  promoter       AmpR promoter: bla
   7961..8821    +  CDS            AmpR: β-lactamase; bla; confers resistance to ampicillin, carbenicillin, and related antibiotics
   8979..9567    -  rep_origin     ori: high-copy-number ColE1/pMB1/pBR322/pUC origin of replication
   9683..19      +  misc_feature   cer region (across the origin): ColE1-derived recombination site that helps to maintain plasmids as monomers
>Addgene plasmid #117344 | pmiRGLO-FAM102A-203 | addgene full sequence | sequence record 231491 | Addgene NGS Result
CTGCCCTCGTAGCCATCGAGATAAACCGCAGTACTCCGGCCACGATGCGTCCGGCGTAGAGGATCGAGAT
CTACCGGGTAGGGGAGGCGCTTTTCCCAAGGCAGTCTGGAGCATGCGCTTTAGCAGCCCCGCTGGGCACT
TGGCGCTACACAAGTGGCCTCTGGCCTCGCACACATTCCACATCCACCGGTAGGCGCCAACCGGCTCCGT
TCTTTGGTGGCCCCTTCGCGCCACCTTCTACTCCTCCCCTAGTCAGGAAGTTCCCCCCCGCCCCGCAGCT
CGCGTCGTGCAGGACGTGACAAATGGAAGTAGCACGTCTCACTAGTCTCGTGCAGATGGACAGCACCGCT
GAGCAATGGAAGCGGGTAGGCCTTTGGGGCAGCGGCCAATAGCAGCTTTGCTCCTTCGCTTTCTGGGCTC
AGAGGCTGGGAAGGGGTGGGTCCGGGGGCGGGCTCAGGGGCGGGCTCAGGGGCGGGGCGGGCGCCCGAAG
GTCCTCCGGAGGCCCGGCATTCTGCACGCTTCAAAAGCGCACGTCTGCCGCGCTGTTCTCCTCTTCCTCA
TCTCCGGGCCTTTCGACCTGCAGCCCAAGCTTGGCAATCCGGTACTGTTGGTAAAGCCACCATGGAAGAT
GCCAAAAACATTAAGAAGGGCCCAGCGCCATTCTACCCACTCGAAGACGGGACCGCCGGCGAGCAGCTGC
ACAAAGCCATGAAGCGCTACGCCCTGGTGCCCGGCACCATCGCCTTTACCGACGCACATATCGAGGTGGA
CATTACCTACGCCGAGTACTTCGAGATGAGCGTTCGGCTGGCAGAAGCTATGAAGCGCTATGGGCTGAAT
ACAAACCATCGGATCGTGGTGTGCAGCGAGAATAGCTTGCAGTTCTTCATGCCCGTGTTGGGTGCCCTGT
TCATCGGTGTGGCTGTGGCCCCAGCTAACGACATCTACAACGAGCGCGAGCTGCTGAACAGCATGGGCAT
CAGCCAGCCCACCGTCGTATTCGTGAGCAAGAAAGGGCTGCAAAAGATCCTCAACGTGCAAAAGAAGCTA
CCGATCATACAAAAGATCATCATCATGGATAGCAAGACCGACTACCAGGGCTTCCAAAGCATGTACACCT
TCGTGACTTCCCATTTGCCACCCGGCTTCAACGAGTACGACTTCGTGCCCGAGAGCTTCGACCGGGACAA
AACCATCGCCCTGATCATGAACAGTAGTGGCAGTACCGGATTGCCCAAGGGCGTAGCCCTACCGCACCGC
ACCGCTTGTGTCCGATTCAGTCATGCCCGCGACCCCATCTTCGGCAACCAGATCATCCCCGACACCGCTA
TCCTCAGCGTGGTGCCATTTCACCACGGCTTCGGCATGTTCACCACGCTGGGCTACTTGATCTGCGGCTT
TCGGGTCGTGCTCATGTACCGCTTCGAGGAGGAGCTATTCTTGCGCAGCTTGCAAGACTATAAGATTCAA
TCTGCCCTGCTGGTGCCCACACTATTTAGCTTCTTCGCTAAGAGCACTCTCATCGACAAGTACGACCTAA
GCAACTTGCACGAGATCGCCAGCGGCGGGGCGCCGCTCAGCAAGGAGGTAGGTGAGGCCGTGGCCAAACG
CTTCCACCTACCAGGCATCCGCCAGGGCTACGGCCTGACAGAAACAACCAGCGCCATTCTGATCACCCCC
GAAGGGGACGACAAGCCTGGCGCAGTAGGCAAGGTGGTGCCCTTCTTCGAGGCTAAGGTGGTGGACTTGG
ACACCGGTAAGACACTGGGTGTGAACCAGCGCGGCGAGCTGTGCGTCCGTGGCCCCATGATCATGAGCGG
CTACGTTAACAACCCCGAGGCTACAAACGCTCTCATCGACAAGGACGGCTGGCTGCACAGCGGCGACATC
GCCTACTGGGACGAGGACGAGCACTTCTTCATCGTGGACCGGCTGAAGAGCCTGATCAAATACAAGGGCT
ACCAGGTAGCCCCAGCCGAACTGGAGAGCATCCTGCTGCAACACCCCAACATCTTCGACGCCGGGGTCGC
CGGCCTGCCCGACGACGATGCCGGCGAGCTGCCCGCCGCAGTCGTCGTGCTGGAACACGGTAAAACCATG
ACCGAGAAGGAGATCGTGGACTATGTGGCCAGCCAGGTTACAACCGCCAAGAAGCTGCGCGGTGGTGTTG
TGTTCGTGGACGAGGTGCCTAAAGGACTGACCGGCAAGTTGGACGCCCGCAAGATCCGCGAGATTCTCAT
TAAGGCCAAGAAGGGCGGCAAGATCGCCGTGTAATTCTAGTTGTTTAAACGAGCTCGGGAGCAGGTGTCC
GGGCTGGAGAAGAGTCCTGCTTTCTCTGGAGTCCAGACCTGTATCATTCCATGAGGAACTTTCCCCTTCA
GATCACCTCTGCGCCACATCTCATCCATGCCTCCTCCATGCACTCCAGTCCACACTCCCCGTAGCATCAT
TCCATTGCCCCTCCCATCCATGCTGGGACCCTCCTGGCCCACCAAGGCCCAGGCACCACTGTGAATATTC
TCCTCTGAACCACTAGAGGGCAGGCCAGGCAGGCCAGGCGGGCCCGTGCAGCTTGTGGGCAAGAAGGAGC
TGGCAAGGACCGGCGCTGCTGGAGACTGACCCAGCCCTCTGGCTGAGGACATGCAGCGGCTCCTAAATGT
AGAGATGCCTGTGGCTGAGGGGGCCTCTCTACCTGTGTCCCCACTCACTCCAGGAGCACTGGCTTTGGTC
ACGTCTTAGCAGCAGGGCCTTGCTCCGTTGTTCCCTTGCCCTGGTGGTGGGGGGGCCAGACCACCTCCGG
AATCCTGCCACCTGTGACTGTCTGACTGCTTAGTGCTTCAGCTGTCCCTTCCTTGTGTCCTGGGGGACCT
GCTGGCGGCCTCTTCCTGGGAGCCATGACCTCAGACCCCACCCACACTCCAGATCGAGACCCCTGCCTCC
CCCCGGCAAATGTCCTCCCGCTGCCTTGCAGCCTGCACTTTGCACATGCTCACCCCCAGCACAGTCCCAC
TGGCCCCTCACCTCCCCTTCCCTGAGCTCCTTCCCAAGGACTCCTGGTCACTGCCTGCTGTGCAGTCAGA
GGCCCAGGGTCCAGCAGCCCGGCGGGAACGGGTGCTGCCTCTTCCTCCAGTTAGCTCCAGCTCAGGTCTG
AGACCCGTGCTGAGAAAGGTCTGAGCACCGACCGTGCCCTCTGCCCAGGGCTGGGTCCTGAGCAGCTGGT
TTTCCTGCAGGAAGGTTGGAGCAAGCAAAGTCCTTCTCTGCCCTCAGGGTCAGCTGCCCAGACTGGGGCG
GATGCCAGAGAGGCAGGTGGGCTGTGGCTGGACTGGTCCGGAGCTGGCTTCCTTACCAGAAAAGCCTCAG
CCTTCCTCTGGAAGCATCCCCCGTTCTGGGCAAGGGGGAAGGGCTCCTTTAAGGGGTGTGCTTTCCCAGT
GGGGAGCAGTCTGGCCCTGCCCCCTACTAAAGCCTCTGCTCTCAGCACTTTCCCCCAAGTCCTTGTAACT
TGCTTGAAGGTGGGTTCTGGCTGCCAGCCAGTCCCTGGACAAACTCTCCTGCCCCTTTTAAATTTCACTC
ATTTTGTATAAACCCAGCAGGCTGGTGTTTACTTAGCCCTGTAGCTTTTTTCATTTTTTCTTTCCGTCTT
TCTTCTTGAGTTCACGGTTCAATATTGCCTCCTCGCCCTGGTGAGGGGAGGTGCTGCTTTTCTGCCCCAC
CTGCCGGCTGGTTCCAGCAGCGCTGGGGCCCAGCTGGGGGGCCGGGATGGGGGCTTCTCTCTCTGGGAGG
GGTGCAGGTGCCCTCCCCAGGCTGGGAGGGTTCCTTCCCTAGCTCCCCATCTGCCCCCGCTGGTGAGAGT
TGGGCTTCTTGGTCTTGGAACTCCCTGGCATTGGGAACAGAGCATTTCCAGCATTTGTTGTTGTTTTACT
CACCTAACCCTTAGAAAATGAATGTTAGAAGGTGCCTGCCGAGGCGGGACAGAGTGTTCGCTCGCGCTGG
AGAAGGCTCTGCTCAGCCCTGAGAGTCCCTTCCTGCCCCACCGATACTGGCACTTTAAAAAGGAAGCTGA
CCGCACAGTGTCCAGACGAATTGGCCCCCAGAAGATGGGGAGTTCTGTCCTGCCCTTCTGTGTCTGCGTG
ACCTCACCCAGCCTAGGAGGGAGGTGCATTCAGGGTAGATTTGCCTCTCATTCAAAGTTCTGGGGCTTTG
GGTGGAAAACAGCCAGCTTTGGCGCTGTTGGGGAGACTCCTCCAGACCAGGAACCCCAGAAGGAGACAGA
GCCTGCCACATCCTCCCACGCCAGGCCCTGGGCCAGGGTGATTGGACTGAGAATTTGGCCACAACCAAAT
TGATGCTGGCTGGAACCAGAGGCCAGAAAGCCTGGCCTTGTCCCCATGTGGGAGCCCTGTCCTCAGCCCT
CTTGTCCCCTTGAGCTCAGTGAATTCCCACCAGGTGCCCACAGCTCCTGGACTTCAAATTCTATATATTG
AGAGAGTTGGAGAGTATATCAGAGATATTTTTGGAAAGGAGTTGGTCTATGCAATGTCAGTTTGGAATCT
TCTTGAAAGTTTAATGTTTTTATTAGGAGATTTAAAGAAAATAAAGGTCTACAATATCTTTAGGTTTTTT
TTTTTTCCTGTTTACCGCACAAACTGACCACATGGCATGTCTATCAGGATGGAGGGTGTCCATGTTCTCC
TCTGTCTTTAGGGAGGTGATAAGGAGATGGGCGGAGGGGTGTTTTTTTCTTTGACTCCCCTCCTTTCTAA
CAGAATGTTGCCACCACTGCTTGAGTGGGCTGTGTTTGTTCCTCTGTCCCAGCTTCTGTTGTAGAAAATA
ACATTGTTAGGGGAACTCAGGCTAGTGTCAGCGTCTTGGTTTGGGGAGAAAAAATTAAATGTTTCGGTTT
TTGTTTCTTTAGTCGACCTGCAGGCATGCAAGCTGATCCGGCTGCTAACAAAGCCCGAAAGGAAGCTGAG
TTGGCTGCTGCCACCGCTGAGCAATAACTAGCATAACCCCTTGGGGCGGCCGCTTCGAGCAGACATGATA
AGATACATTGATGAGTTTGGACAAACCACAACTAGAATGCAGTGAAAAAAATGCTTTATTTGTGAAATTT
GTGATGCTATTGCTTTATTTGTAACCATTATAAGCTGCAATAAACAAGTTAACAACAACAATTGCATTCA
TTTTATGTTTCAGGTTCAGGGGGAGATGTGGGAGGTTTTTTTAAGCAAGTAAAACCTCTACAAATGTGGT
AAAATCGAATTTTAACAAAATATTAACGCTTACAATTTCCTGATGCGGTATTTTCTCCTTACGCATCTGT
GCGGTATTTCACACCGCATACGCGGATCTGCGCAGCACCATGGCCTGAAATAACCTCTGAAAGAGGAACT
TGGTTAGGTACCTTCTGAGGCGGAAAGAACCAGCTGTGGAATGTGTGTCAGTTAGGGTGTGGAAAGTCCC
CAGGCTCCCCAGCAGGCAGAAGTATGCAAAGCATGCATCTCAATTAGTCAGCAACCAGGTGTGGAAAGTC
CCCAGGCTCCCCAGCAGGCAGAAGTATGCAAAGCATGCATCTCAATTAGTCAGCAACCATAGTCCCGCCC
CTAACTCCGCCCATCCCGCCCCTAACTCCGCCCAGTTCCGCCCATTCTCCGCCCCATGGCTGACTAATTT
TTTTTATTTATGCAGAGGCCGAGGCCGCCTCGGCCTCTGAGCTATTCCAGAAGTAGTGAGGAGGCTTTTT
TGGAGGCCTAGGCTTTTGCAAAAAGCTTGATTCTTCTGACACAACAGTCTCGAACCAAAGGCTGGAGCCA
CCATGGCTTCCAAGGTGTACGACCCCGAGCAACGCAAACGCATGATCACTGGGCCTCAGTGGTGGGCTCG
CTGCAAGCAAATGAACGTGCTGGACTCCTTCATCAACTACTATGATTCCGAGAAGCACGCCGAGAACGCC
GTGATTTTTCTGCATGGTAACGCTGCCTCCAGCTACCTGTGGAGGCACGTCGTGCCTCACATCGAGCCCG
TGGCTAGATGCATCATCCCTGATCTGATCGGAATGGGTAAGTCCGGCAAGAGCGGGAATGGCTCATATCG
CCTCCTGGATCACTACAAGTACCTCACCGCTTGGTTCGAGCTGCTGAACCTTCCAAAGAAAATCATCTTT
GTGGGCCACGACTGGGGGGCTTGTCTGGCCTTTCACTACTCCTACGAGCACCAAGACAAGATCAAGGCCA
TCGTCCATGCTGAGAGTGTCGTGGACGTGATCGAGTCCTGGGACGAGTGGCCTGACATCGAGGAGGATAT
CGCCCTGATCAAGAGCGAAGAGGGCGAGAAAATGGTGCTTGAGAATAACTTCTTCGTCGAGACCATGCTC
CCAAGCAAGATCATGCGGAAACTGGAGCCTGAGGAGTTCGCTGCCTACCTGGAGCCATTCAAGGAGAAGG
GCGAGGTTAGACGGCCTACCCTCTCCTGGCCTCGCGAGATCCCTCTCGTTAAGGGAGGCAAGCCCGACGT
CGTCCAGATTGTCCGCAACTACAACGCCTACCTTCGGGCCAGCGACGATCTGCCTAAGATGTTCATCGAG
TCCGACCCTGGGTTCTTTTCCAACGCTATTGTCGAGGGAGCTAAGAAGTTCCCTAACACCGAGTTCGTGA
AGGTGAAGGGCCTCCACTTCAGCCAGGAGGACGCTCCAGATGAAATGGGTAAGTACATCAAGAGCTTCGT
GGAGCGCGTGCTGAAGAACGAGCAGACCGGTGGTGGGAGCGGAGGTGGCGGATCAGGTGGCGGAGGCTCC
GGAGGGATTGAACAAGATGGATTGCACGCAGGTTCTCCGGCCGCTTGGGTGGAGAGGCTATTCGGCTATG
ACTGGGCACAACAGACAATCGGCTGCTCTGATGCCGCCGTGTTCCGGCTGTCAGCGCAGGGGCGCCCGGT
TCTTTTTGTCAAGACCGACCTGTCCGGTGCCCTGAATGAACTGCAGGACGAGGCAGCGCGGCTATCGTGG
CTGGCCACGACGGGCGTTCCTTGCGCAGCTGTGCTCGACGTTGTCACTGAAGCGGGAAGGGACTGGCTGC
TATTGGGCGAAGTGCCGGGGCAGGATCTCCTGTCATCTCACCTTGCTCCTGCCGAGAAAGTATCCATCAT
GGCTGATGCAATGCGGCGGCTGCATACGCTTGATCCGGCTACCTGCCCATTCGACCACCAAGCGAAACAT
CGCATCGAGCGAGCACGTACTCGGATGGAAGCCGGTCTTGTCGATCAGGATGATCTGGACGAAGAGCATC
AGGGGCTCGCGCCAGCCGAACTGTTCGCCAGGCTCAAGGCGCGCATGCCCGACGGCGAGGATCTCGTCGT
GACCCATGGCGATGCCTGCTTGCCGAATATCATGGTGGAAAATGGCCGCTTTTCTGGATTCATCGACTGT
GGCCGGCTGGGTGTGGCGGACCGCTATCAGGACATAGCGTTGGCTACCCGTGATATTGCTGAAGAGCTTG
GCGGCGAATGGGCTGACCGCTTCCTCGTGCTTTACGGTATCGCCGCTCCCGATTCGCAGCGCATCGCCTT
CTATCGCCTTCTTGACGAGTTCTTCTGAGCGGGACTCTGGGGTTCGAAATGACCGACCAAGCGACGCCCA
ACCTGCCATCACGATGGCCGCAATAAAATATCTTTATTTTCATTACATCTGTGTGTTGGTTTTTTGTGTG
AATCGATAGCGATAAGGATCCTCTTTGCGCTTGCGTTTTCCCTTGTCCAGATAGCCCAGTAGCTGACATT
CATCCGGGGTCAGCACCGTTTCTGCGGACTGGCTTTCTACGTAATGGTTTCTTAGACGTCAGGTGGCACT
TTTCGGGGAAATGTGCGCGGAACCCCTATTTGTTTATTTTTCTAAATACATTCAAATATGTATCCGCTCA
TGAGACAATAACCCTGATAAATGCTTCAATAATATTGAAAAAGGAAGAGTATGAGTATTCAACATTTCCG
TGTCGCCCTTATTCCCTTTTTTGCGGCATTTTGCCTTCCTGTTTTTGCTCACCCAGAAACGCTGGTGAAA
GTAAAAGATGCTGAAGATCAGTTGGGTGCACGAGTGGGTTACATCGAACTGGATCTCAACAGCGGTAAGA
TCCTTGAGAGTTTTCGCCCCGAAGAACGTTTTCCAATGATGAGCACTTTCAAAGTTCTGCTATGTGGCGC
GGTATTATCCCGTATTGACGCCGGGCAAGAGCAACTCGGTCGCCGCATACACTATTCTCAGAATGACTTG
GTTGAGTACTCACCAGTCACAGAAAAGCATCTTACGGATGGCATGACAGTAAGAGAATTATGCAGTGCTG
CCATAACCATGAGTGATAACACTGCGGCCAACTTACTTCTGACAACTATCGGAGGACCGAAGGAGCTAAC
CGCTTTTTTGCACAACATGGGGGATCATGTAACTCGCCTTGATCGTTGGGAACCGGAGCTGAATGAAGCC
ATACCAAACGACGAGCGTGACACCACGATGCCTGTAGCAATGGCAACAACGTTGCGCAAACTATTAACTG
GCGAACTACTTACTCTAGCTTCCCGGCAACAATTAATAGACTGGATGGAGGCGGATAAAGTTGCAGGACC
ACTTCTGCGCTCGGCCCTTCCGGCTGGCTGGTTTATTGCTGATAAATCTGGAGCCGGTGAGCGTGGGTCT
CGCGGTATCATTGCAGCACTGGGGCCAGATGGTAAGCCCTCCCGTATCGTAGTTATCTACACGACGGGGA
GTCAGGCAACTATGGATGAACGAAATAGACAGATCGCTGAGATAGGTGCCTCACTGATTAAGCATTGGTA
ATTCGAAATGACCGACCAAGCGACGCCCAACCGGTATCAGCTCACTCAAAGGCGGTAATACGGTTATCCA
CAGAATCAGGGGATAACGCAGGAAAGAACATGTGAGCAAAAGGCCAGCAAAAGGCCAGGAACCGTAAAAA
GGCCGCGTTGCTGGCGTTTTTCCATAGGCTCCGCCCCCCTGACGAGCATCACAAAAATCGACGCTCAAGT
CAGAGGTGGCGAAACCCGACAGGACTATAAAGATACCAGGCGTTTCCCCCTGGAAGCTCCCTCGTGCGCT
CTCCTGTTCCGACCCTGCCGCTTACCGGATACCTGTCCGCCTTTCTCCCTTCGGGAAGCGTGGCGCTTTC
TCATAGCTCACGCTGTAGGTATCTCAGTTCGGTGTAGGTCGTTCGCTCCAAGCTGGGCTGTGTGCACGAA
CCCCCCGTTCAGCCCGACCGCTGCGCCTTATCCGGTAACTATCGTCTTGAGTCCAACCCGGTAAGACACG
ACTTATCGCCACTGGCAGCAGCCACTGGTAACAGGATTAGCAGAGCGAGGTATGTAGGCGGTGCTACAGA
GTTCTTGAAGTGGTGGCCTAACTACGGCTACACTAGAAGGACAGTATTTGGTATCTGCGCTCTGCTGAAG
CCAGTTACCTTCGGAAAAAGAGTTGGTAGCTCTTGATCCGGCAAACAAACCACCGCTGGTAGCGGTGGTT
TTTTTGTTTGCAAGCAGCAGATTACGCGCAGAAAAAAAGGATTTCAAGAAGATCCTTTGATCTTTTCTAC
GGGGTCTGACGCTCAGTGGAACGAAAACTCACGTTAAGGGATTTTGGTCATGAGATTATCAAAAAGGATC
TTCACCTAGATCCTTTTATAGTCCGGAAATACAGGAACGCACGCTGGATGGCCCTTCGCTGGGATGGTGA
AACCATGAAAAATGGCAGCTTCAGTGGATTAAGTGGGGGTAATGTGGCCTGTACCCTCTGGTTGCATAGG
TATTCATACGGTTAAAATTTATCAGGCGCGATTGCGGCAGTTTTTCGGGTGGTTTGTTGCCATTTTTACC
TGTCTGCTGCCGTGATCGCGCTGAACGCGTTTTAGCGGTGCGTACAATTAAGGGATTATGGTAAATCCAC
TTACTGT
